Addgene plasmid #139076: pHCKan-phoUp-GFPuv
Purpose: Low phosphate inducible promoter phoUp for GFP expression
Depositing lab: Michael Lynch. Depositing organization: Duke University. Publication: Media Robustness and Scalability of Phosphate Regulated Promoters Useful for Two-Stage Autoinduction in E. coli. Moreb EA, Ye Z, Efromson JP, Hennigan JN, Menacho-Melgar R, Lynch MD. ACS Synth Biol. 2020 Jun 19;9(6):1483-1486. doi: 10.1021/acssynbio.0c00182. Epub 2020 May 27. PubMed 32353228.
Backbone
  Vector backbone: pSMART-HC Kan
  Vector type: Bacterial Expression
Growth in bacteria
  Bacterial resistance: Kanamycin, 50 μg/mL
  Growth temperature: 37°C
  Growth strain: DH5alpha ; DLF_R002
  Copy number: High Copy
Gene/Insert
  Gene/Insert name: phoUp-GFPuv
  Species: E. coli
  Cloning method: Gibson Cloning
Terms and licenses: Academic/Nonprofit Terms; Industry Terms: Not Available to Industry
Depositor comments: DLF_R002 is used for recombinant protein production. It is not required to propogate the plasmid.
How to cite: pHCKan-phoUp-GFPuv was a gift from Michael Lynch (Addgene plasmid # 139076 ; http://n2t.net/addgene:139076 ; RRID:Addgene_139076)
