[The description below was written by a language model from this plasmid's Addgene catalogue record and pLannotate feature annotations shown in this document.]
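Description:
pHCKan-phoUp-GFPuv is a small (about 2.8 kb) high-copy bacterial expression plasmid built on the pSMART-HC Kan backbone and intended for use in E. coli. It replicates from a ColE1/pUC-type origin and is selected with kanamycin through an aph(3')-Ia aminoglycoside phosphotransferase gene, which the annotation places downstream of a cat promoter. As is typical of the pSMART design, the functional units are insulated by transcription terminators. A bidirectional tonB terminator lies between the reporter cassette and the resistance gene, a T7 early terminator follows KanR, and a T3 early terminator sits beyond the origin. This arrangement limits read-through into or out of the cloned region.

The payload, assembled by Gibson cloning, is the E. coli phoU promoter region (phoUp) driving GFPuv, annotated as the Cycle 3 GFP variant. The feature table does not label the promoter itself, but directly upstream of the GFP coding sequence it detects a fragment of the 3' end of pstB. This fits the native chromosomal context, where phoU lies immediately downstream of pstB in the pst phosphate-transport operon, so the cloned regulatory sequence evidently includes that terminal pstB segment and the region preceding phoU.

The promoter is induced under low-phosphate conditions, so GFP fluorescence reports promoter activity as phosphate is depleted from the medium. According to the record, the construct serves to characterise phosphate-regulated promoters for two-stage autoinduction of recombinant protein expression in E. coli. A dedicated production strain is used for expression, although it is not required for propagating the plasmid.
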