Features (pLannotate 1.2.2; 8 found; start..end, strand, type, name):
     51..194     +  CDS            pstB (fragment): PSTB_ECOLI - Also known as phoT. Experimental evidence at protein level: Swiss-Prot protein existence level 1. Part of the ABC transporter complex PstSACB involved in phosphate import. Responsible for energy coupling to the transport system. From Escherichia coli (strain K12).
    212..931     +  CDS            Cycle 3 GFP: Cycle 3 GFP (Crameri et al., 1996) mammalian codon-optimized
   1118..1149    +  terminator     tonB terminator: bidirectional E. coli tonB-P14 transcription terminator
   1150..1252    +  promoter       cat promoter: promoter of the E. coli cat gene encoding chloramphenicol acetyltransferase
   1253..2066    +  CDS            KanR (fragment): aminoglycoside phosphotransferase; aph(3')-Ia; confers resistance to kanamycin in bacteria or G418 (Geneticin®) in eukaryotes
   2089..2116    +  terminator     T7Te terminator: phage T7 early transcription terminator
   2128..2715    -  rep_origin     ori: high-copy-number ColE1/pMB1/pBR322/pUC origin of replication
   2737..2766    -  terminator     T3Te terminator: phage T3 early transcription terminator
>Addgene plasmid #139076 | pHCKan-phoUp-GFPuv | addgene full sequence | sequence record 276374 | Addgene NGS Result
CAGTCCAGTTACGCTGGAGTCTGAGGCTCGTCCTGAATGATATCAAGCTTGAATTCGTTACCGAACTGAA
GCAGGATTACACCGTGGTGATCGTCACCCACAACATGCAGCAGGCTGCGCGTTGTTCCGACCACACGGCG
TTTATGTACCTGGGCGAATTGATTGAGTTCAGCAACACGGACGATCTGTTCACCATGTAGGAGGATAATC
TATGGCTAGCAAAGGAGAAGAACTTTTCACTGGAGTTGTCCCAATTCTTGTTGAATTAGATGGTGATGTT
AATGGGCACAAATTTTCTGTCAGTGGAGAGGGTGAAGGTGATGCTACATACGGAAAGCTTACCCTTAAAT
TTATTTGCACTACTGGAAAACTACCTGTTCCATGGCCAACACTTGTCACTACTTTCTCTTATGGTGTTCA
ATGCTTTTCCCGTTATCCGGATCATATGAAACGGCATGACTTTTTCAAGAGTGCCATGCCCGAAGGTTAT
GTACAGGAACGCACTATATCTTTCAAAGATGACGGGAACTACAAGACGCGTGCTGAAGTCAAGTTTGAAG
GTGATACCCTTGTTAATCGTATCGAGTTAAAAGGTATTGATTTTAAAGAAGATGGAAACATTCTCGGACA
CAAACTCGAGTACAACTATAACTCACACAATGTATACATCACGGCAGACAAACAAAAGAATGGAATCAAA
GCTAACTTCAAAATTCGCCACAACATTGAAGATGGATCCGTTCAACTAGCAGACCATTATCAACAAAATA
CTCCAATTGGCGATGGCCCTGTCCTTTTACCAGACAACCATTACCTGTCGACACAATCTGCCCTTTCGAA
AGATCCCAACGAAAAGCGTGACCACATGGTCCTTCTTGAGTTTGTAACTGCTGCTGGGATTACACATGGC
ATGGATGAGCTCTACAAATAATGAGGATCCCCGGCTTATCGGTCAGTTTCACCTGATTTACGTAAAAACC
CGCTTCGGCGGGTTTTTGCTTTTGGAGGGGCAGAAAGATGAATGACTGTCCACGACGCTATACCCAAAAG
AAAGACGAATTCTCTAGATATCGCTCAATACTGACCATTTAAATCATACCTGACCTCCATAGCAGAAAGT
CAAAAGCCTCCGACCGGAGGCTTTTGACTTGATCGGCACGTAAGAGGTTCCAACTTTCACCATAATGAAA
TAAGATCACTACCGGGCGTATTTTTTGAGTTATCGAGATTTTCAGGAGCTAAGGAAGCTAAAATGAGCCA
TATTCAACGGGAAACGTCTTGCTCGAGGCCGCGATTAAATTCCAACATGGATGCTGATTTATATGGGTAT
AAATGGGCTCGCGATAATGTCGGGCAATCAGGTGCGACAATCTATCGATTGTATGGGAAGCCCGATGCGC
CAGAGTTGTTTCTGAAACATGGCAAAGGTAGCGTTGCCAATGATGTTACAGATGAGATGGTCAGGCTAAA
CTGGCTGACGGAATTTATGCCTCTTCCGACCATCAAGCATTTTATCCGTACTCCTGATGATGCATGGTTA
CTCACCACTGCGATCCCAGGGAAAACAGCATTCCAGGTATTAGAAGAATATCCTGATTCAGGTGAAAATA
TTGTTGATGCGCTGGCAGTGTTCCTGCGCCGGTTGCATTCGATTCCTGTTTGTAATTGTCCTTTTAACGG
CGATCGCGTATTTCGTCTCGCTCAGGCGCAATCACGAATGAATAACGGTTTGGTTGGTGCGAGTGATTTT
GATGACGAGCGTAATGGCTGGCCTGTTGAACAAGTCTGGAAAGAAATGCATAAGCTTTTGCCATTCTCAC
CGGATTCAGTCGTCACCCATGGTGATTTCTCACTTGATAACCTTATTTTTGACGAGGGGAAATTAATAGG
TTGTATTGATGTTGGACGAGTCGGAATCGCAGACCGATACCAGGATCTTGCCATCCTATGGAACTGCCTC
GGTGAGTTTTCTCCTTCATTACAGAAACGGCTTTTTCAAAAATATGGTATTGATAATCCTGATATGAATA
AATTGCAGTTTCACTTGATGCTCGATGAGTTTTTCTGAGGGCCCAAATGTAATCACCTGGCTCACCTTCG
GGTGGGCCTTTCTGCGTTGCTGGCGTTTTTCCATAGGCTCCGCCCCCCTGACGAGCATCACAAAAATCGA
TGCTCAAGTCAGAGGTGGCGAAACCCGACAGGACTATAAAGATACCAGGCGTTTCCCCCTGGAAGCTCCC
TCGTGCGCTCTCCTGTTCCGACCCTGCCGCTTACCGGATACCTGTCCGCCTTTCTCCCTTCGGGAAGCGT
GGCGCTTTCTCATAGCTCACGCTGTAGGTATCTCAGTTCGGTGTAGGTCGTTCGCTCCAAGCTGGGCTGT
GTGCACGAACCCCCCGTTCAGCCCGACCGCTGCGCCTTATCCGGTAACTATCGTCTTGAGTCCAACCCGG
TAAGACACGACTTATCGCCACTGGCAGCAGCCACTGGTAACAGGATTAGCAGAGCGAGGTATGTAGGCGG
TGCTACAGAGTTCTTGAAGTGGTGGCCTAACTACGGCTACACTAGAAGAACAGTATTTGGTATCTGCGCT
CTGCTGAAGCCAGTTACCTCGGAAAAAGAGTTGGTAGCTCTTGATCCGGCAAACAAACCACCGCTGGTAG
CGGTGGTTTTTTTGTTTGCAAGCAGCAGATTACGCGCAGAAAAAAAGGATCTCAAGAAGATCCTTTGATT
TTCTACCGAAGAAAGGCCCACCCGTGAAGGTGAGCCAGTGAGTTGATTG
